Addgene plasmid #105698: MT2a_K20A
Purpose: Bacterial expression plasmids for production of recombinant metallothionein 2a K20A mutant
Depositing lab: Artur Krężel. Depositing organization: University of Wroclaw. Publication: The connection of alpha- and beta-domains in mammalian metallothionein-2 differentiates Zn(II) binding affinities, affects folding, and determines zinc buffering properties. Singh AK, Pomorski A, Wu S, Peris-Diaz MD, Czepczynska-Krezel H, Krezel A. Metallomics. 2023 Jun 1;15(6):mfad029. doi: 10.1093/mtomcs/mfad029. PubMed 37147085.
Backbone
  Vector backbone: pTyb21
  Backbone manufacturer: NEB
  Vector type: Bacterial Expression
Growth in bacteria
  Bacterial resistance: Ampicillin, 100 μg/mL
  Growth temperature: 37°C
  Growth strain: DH5alpha
  Copy number: High Copy
Gene/Insert
  Gene/Insert name: Metallothionein 2a
  Species: H. sapiens (human)
  Insert size (bp): 183
  Mutation: Lysine 20 to Alanine
  Entrez Gene: MT2A (a.k.a. MT-2, MT-II, MT2)
  Tag / fusion protein: Chiting Binding Domanin-Intein (N terminal on backbone)
  Cloning method: Restriction Enzyme; 5′ cloning site SapI (destroyed during cloning); 3′ cloning site PstI (not destroyed)
Terms and licenses: Academic/Nonprofit Terms; Industry Terms: Not Available to Industry
How to cite: MT2a_K20A was a gift from Artur Krężel (Addgene plasmid # 105698 ; http://n2t.net/addgene:105698 ; RRID:Addgene_105698)
