[The description below was written by a language model from this plasmid's Addgene catalogue record and pLannotate feature annotations shown in this document.]
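Description:
MT2a_K20A is a bacterial expression plasmid built on the pTYB21 backbone, an intein-fusion vector, for producing recombinant human metallothionein 2a carrying a lysine 20 to alanine substitution. The 7.3 kb plasmid is maintained in E. coli through a ColE1/pMB1-type origin and selected with ampicillin via the β-lactamase gene. The catalogue lists it as high copy, although the feature table also shows a rop gene and pBR322-derived remnants (a bom fragment and tetracycline-resistance fragments). An M13 origin is also present, which allows single-stranded DNA production.

Expression is driven by a T7 promoter followed by a lac operator and the T7 gene 10 ribosome binding site. A plasmid-borne lacI gene provides repressor, so transcription is IPTG-inducible in hosts that supply T7 RNA polymerase. Three rrnB T1 terminators upstream of the promoter limit read-through into the cassette, and a T7 terminator closes it. The open reading frame encodes the Saccharomyces cerevisiae VMA1 intein with a Bacillus circulans chitin binding domain inserted between its 5' and 3' regions, followed directly by the 183 bp MT2A coding sequence. The insert was cloned between SapI (destroyed) and PstI sites. The automated annotation matched the insert to the dog MT2 entry, but the catalogue record identifies it as human, and the hit probably reflects the high conservation of metallothioneins.

This arrangement lets the fusion protein be captured on chitin resin. Thiol-induced cleavage at the intein C-terminus then releases the metallothionein without the affinity tag. According to the record, the plasmid is intended for production of the K20A mutant, and the associated study concerns how the connection between the α- and β-domains of metallothionein-2 affects Zn(II) binding affinities, folding and zinc buffering.
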