Features (pLannotate 1.2.2; 24 found; start..end, strand, type, name):
     21..125     +  promoter       AmpR promoter: bla
    126..986     +  CDS            AmpR: β-lactamase; bla; confers resistance to ampicillin, carbenicillin, and related antibiotics
   1028..1541    -  rep_origin     M13 ori (sequence partly withheld): M13 bacteriophage origin of replication; arrow indicates direction of (+) strand synthesis
   1652..2240    +  rep_origin     ori: high-copy-number ColE1/pMB1/pBR322/pUC origin of replication
   2417..2507    -  misc_feature   bom (fragment): basis of mobility region from pBR322
   2609..2800    -  CDS            rop: Rop protein, which maintains plasmids at low copy number; rop
   2841..2951    +  CDS            mbeC (fragment): MBEC_ECOLX - Experimental evidence at protein level: Swiss-Prot protein existence level 1. Required for efficient mobilization of ColE1 plasmid and is thus essential to promote the specific transfer of the plasmid during conjugation. Probably functions by inducing DNA bending, helping the MbeA relaxase to melt the DNA around the nic site and cleave the phosphodiester bond. Binds specifically double-stranded DNA (dsDNA) containing the ColE1 oriT but does not recognize the inverted repeat (IR). From Escherichia coli.
   2986..3308    -  CDS            TcR (fragment): tetracycline efflux protein; tet; confers resistance to tetracycline
   3323..3344    -  protein_bind   CAP binding site: CAP binding activates transcription in the presence of cAMP. E. coli catabolite activator protein
   3357..4439    -  CDS            lacI: lac repressor; lacI; The lac repressor binds to the lac operator to inhibit transcription in E. coli. This inhibition can be relieved by adding lactose or isopropyl-β-D-thiogalactopyranoside (IPTG).
   4440..4517    -  promoter       lacI promoter: lacI
   4525..4618    -  CDS            TcR (fragment): tetracycline efflux protein; tet; confers resistance to tetracycline
   4670..4756    +  terminator     rrnB T1 terminator: Escherichia coli rrnB; transcription terminator T1 from the E. coli rrnB gene
   4853..4939    +  terminator     rrnB T1 terminator: Escherichia coli rrnB; transcription terminator T1 from the E. coli rrnB gene
   5036..5122    +  terminator     rrnB T1 terminator: Escherichia coli rrnB; transcription terminator T1 from the E. coli rrnB gene
   5257..5275    +  promoter       T7 promoter: promoter for bacteriophage T7 RNA polymerase
   5276..5300    +  protein_bind   lac operator: The lac repressor binds to the lac operator to inhibit transcription in E. coli. This inhibition can be relieved by adding lactose or isopropyl-β-D-thiogalactopyranoside (IPTG). lac repressor encoded by lacI
   5315..5337    +  RBS            RBS: efficient ribosome binding site from bacteriophage T7 gene 10 (Olins and Rangwala, 1989)
   5390..6208    +  CDS            Sce VMA intein 5' region: 5' region of the intein from the yeast Vma1 subunit of the vacuolar ATPase (Chong et al., 1998); Saccharomyces cerevisiae VMA1
   6215..6367    +  CDS            CBD: chitin binding domain from chitinase A1 (Watanabe et al., 1994); Bacillus circulans chiA
   6371..6919    +  CDS            Sce VMA intein 3' region: modified 3' region of the intein from the yeast Vma1 subunit of the vacuolar ATPase (Chong et al., 1998); Saccharomyces cerevisiae VMA1; C-terminal cleavage of this intein can be induced by thiols.
   6920..7102    +  CDS            MT2A: MT2_CANLF - Also known as MT2. Experimental evidence at protein level: Swiss-Prot protein existence level 1. Metallothioneins have a high content of cysteine residues that bind various heavy metals; these proteins are transcriptionally regulated by both heavy metals and glucocorticoids. From Canis lupus familiaris (Dog) (Canis familiaris).
   7170..7219    +  CDS            SET1 (fragment): solubility-enhancement tag derived from T7 phage gene 10B
   7227..7274    +  terminator     T7 terminator: transcription terminator for bacteriophage T7 RNA polymerase
>Addgene plasmid #105698 | MT2a_K20A | addgene full sequence | sequence record 203315 | Addgene NGS Result
GCACTTTTCGGGGAAATGTGCGCGGAACCCCTATTTGTTTATTTTTCTAAATACATTCAAATATGTATCC
GCTCATGAGACAATAACCCTGATAAATGCTTCAATAATATTGAAAAAGGAAGAGTATGAGTATTCAACAT
TTCCGTGTCGCCCTTATTCCCTTTTTTGCGGCATTTTGCCTTCCTGTTTTTGCTCACCCAGAAACGCTGG
TGAAAGTAAAAGATGCTGAAGATCAGTTGGGTGCACGAGTGGGTTACATCGAACTGGATCTCAACAGCGG
TAAGATCCTTGAGAGTTTTCGCCCCGAAGAACGTTTCCCAATGATGAGCACTTTTAAAGTTCTGCTATGT
GGCGCGGTATTATCCCGTGTTGACGCCGGGCAAGAGCAACTCGGTCGCCGCATACACTATTCTCAGAATG
ACTTGGTTGAGTACTCACCAGTCACAGAAAAGCATCTTACGGATGGCATGACAGTAAGAGAATTATGCAG
TGCTGCCATAACCATGAGTGATAACACTGCGGCCAACTTACTTCTGACAACGATCGGAGGACCGAAGGAG
CTAACCGCTTTTTTGCACAACATGGGGGATCATGTAACTCGCCTTGATCGTTGGGAACCGGAGCTGAATG
AAGCCATACCAAACGACGAGCGTGACACCACGATGCCTGTAGCAATGGCAACAACGTTGCGCAAACTATT
AACTGGCGAACTACTTACTCTAGCTTCCCGGCAACAATTAATAGACTGGATGGAGGCGGATAAAGTTGCA
GGACCACTTCTGCGCTCGGCCCTTCCGGCTGGCTGGTTTATTGCTGATAAATCTGGAGCCGGTGAGCGTG
GGTCTCGCGGTATCATTGCAGCACTGGGGCCAGATGGTAAGCCCTCCCGTATCGTAGTTATCTACACGAC
GGGGAGTCAGGCAACTATGGATGAACGAAATAGACAGATCGCTGAGATAGGTGCCTCACTGATTAAGCAT
TGGTAACTGTCAGACCAAGTTTACTCATATATACTTTAGATTGATT
[38 nt withheld, positions 1027-1064]
A
[37 nt withheld, positions 1066-1102]
ATTTTGTTAAAATTCGCGTTAAATTTTTGTTAAATCAGCTCATTTTTTAACCAATAGGCCGAAATCGGCA
AAATCCCTTATAAATCAAAAGAATAGCCCGAGATAGGGT
[37 nt withheld, positions 1212-1248]
AAAGAACGTGGACTCCAACGTCAAAGG
[141 nt withheld, positions 1276-1416]
G
[125 nt withheld, positions 1418-1542]
AAAGGATCTAGGTGAAGATCCTTTTTGATAATCTCATGACCAAAATCCCTTAACGTGAGTTTTCGTTCCA
CTGAGCGTCAGACCCCGTAGAAAAGATCAAAGGATCTTCTTGAGATCCTTTTTTTCTGCGCGTAATCTGC
TGCTTGCAAACAAAAAAACCACCGCTACCAGCGGTGGTTTGTTTGCCGGATCAAGAGCTACCAACTCTTT
TTCCGAAGGTAACTGGCTTCAGCAGAGCGCAGATACCAAATACTGTCCTTCTAGTGTAGCCGTAGTTAGG
CCACCACTTCAAGAACTCTGTAGCACCGCCTACATACCTCGCTCTGCTAATCCTGTTACCAGTGGCTGCT
GCCAGTGGCGATAAGTCGTGTCTTACCGGGTTGGACTCAAGACGATAGTTACCGGATAAGGCGCAGCGGT
CGGGCTGAACGGGGGGTTCGTGCACACAGCCCAGCTTGGAGCGAACGACCTACACCGAACTGAGATACCT
ACAGCGTGAGCTATGAGAAAGCGCCACGCTTCCCGAAGGGAGAAAGGCGGACAGGTATCCGGTAAGCGGC
AGGGTCGGAACAGGAGAGCGCACGAGGGAGCTTCCAGGGGGAAACGCCTGGTATCTTTATAGTCCTGTCG
GGTTTCGCCACCTCTGACTTGAGCGTCGATTTTTGTGATGCTCGTCAGGGGGGCGGAGCCTATGGAAAAA
CGCCAGCAACGCGGCCTTTTTACGGTTCCTGGCCTTTTGCTGGCCTTTTGCTCACATGTTCTTTCCTGCG
TTATCCCCTGATTCTGTGGATAACCGTATTACCGCCTTTGAGTGAGCTGATACCGCTCGCCGCAGCCGAA
CGACCGAGCGCAGCGAGTCAGTGAGCGAGGAAGCTATGGTGCACTCTCAGTACAATCTGCTCTGATGCCG
CATAGTTAAGCCAGTATACACTCCGCTATCGCTACGTGACTGGGTCATGGCTGCGCCCCGACACCCGCCA
ACACCCGCTGACGCGCCCTGACGGGCTTGTCTGCTCCCGGCATCCGCTTACAGACAAGCTGTGACCGTCT
CCGGGAGCTGCATGTGTCAGAGGTTTTCACCGTCATCACCGAAACGCGCGAGGCAGCTGCGGTAAAGCTC
ATCAGCGTGGTCGTGCAGCGATTCACAGATGTCTGCCTGTTCATCCGCGTCCAGCTCGTTGAGTTTCTCC
AGAAGCGTTAATGTCTGGCTTCTGATAAAGCGGGCCATGTTAAGGGCGGTTTTTTCCTGTTTGGTCACTG
ATGCCTCCGTGTAAGGGGGATTTCTGTTCATGGGGGTAATGATACCGATGAAACGAGAGAGGATGCTCAC
GATACGGGTTACTGATGATGAACATGCCCGGTTACTGGAACGTTGTGAGGGTAAACAACTGGCGGTATGG
ATGCGGCGGGACCAGAGAAAAATCACTCAGGGTCAATGCCAGCCGAACGCCAGCAAGACGTAGCCCAGCG
CGTCGGCCGCCATGCCGGCGATAATGGCCTGCTTCTCGCCGAAACGTTTGGTGGCGGGACCAGTGACGAA
GGCTTGAGCGAGGGCGTGCAAGATTCCGAATACCGCAAGCGACAGGCCGATCATCGTCGCGCTCCAGCGA
AAGCGGTCCTCGCCGAAAATGACCCAGAGCGCTGCCGGCACCTGTCCTACGAGTTGCATGATAAAGAAGA
CAGTCATAAGTGCGGCGACGATAGTCATGCCCCGCGCCCACCGGAAGGAGCTGACTGGGTTGAAGGCTCT
CAAGGGCATCGGTCGAGATCCCGGTGCCTAATGAGTGAGCTAACTTACATTAATTGCGTTGCGCTCACTG
CCCGCTTTCCAGTCGGGAAACCTGTCGTGCCAGCTGCATTAATGAATCGGCCAACGCGCGGGGAGAGGCG
GTTTGCGTATTGGGCGCCAGGGTGGTTTTTCTTTTCACCAGTGAGACGGGCAACAGCTGATTGCCCTTCA
CCGCCTGGCCCTGAGAGAGTTGCAGCAAGCGGTCCACGCTGGTTTGCCCCAGCAGGCGAAAATCCTGTTT
GATGGTGGTTAACGGCGGGATATAACATGAGCTGTCTTCGGTATCGTCGTATCCCACTACCGAGATGTCC
GCACCAACGCGCAGCCCGGACTCGGTAATGGCGCGCATTGCGCCCAGCGCCATCTGATCGTTGGCAACCA
GCATCGCAGTGGGAACGATGCCCTCATTCAGCATTTGCATGGTTTGTTGAAAACCGGACATGGCACTCCA
GTCGCCTTCCCGTTCCGCTATCGGCTGAATTTGATTGCGAGTGAGATATTTATGCCAGCCAGCCAGACGC
AGACGCGCCGAGACAGAACTTAATGGGCCCGCTAACAGCGCGATTTGCTGGTGACCCAATGCGACCAGAT
GCTCCACGCCCAGTCGCGTACCGTCTTCATGGGAGAAAATAATACTGTTGATGGGTGTCTGGTCAGAGAC
ATCAAGAAATAACGCCGGAACATTAGTGCAGGCAGCTTCCACAGCAATGGCATCCTGGTCATCCAGCGGA
TAGTTAATGATCAGCCCACTGACGCGTTGCGCGAGAAGATTGTGCACCGCCGCTTTACAGGCTTCGACGC
CGCTTCGTTCTACCATCGACACCACCACGCTGGCACCCAGTTGATCGGCGCGAGATTTAATCGCCGCGAC
AATTTGCGACGGCGCGTGCAGGGCCAGACTGGAGGTGGCAACGCCAATCAGCAACGACTGTTTGCCCGCC
AGTTGTTGTGCCACGCGGTTGGGAATGTAATTCAGCTCCGCCATCGCCGCTTCCACTTTTTCCCGCGTTT
TCGCAGAAACGTGGCTGGCCTGGTTCACCACGCGGGAAACGGTCTGATAAGAGACACCGGCATACTCTGC
GACATCGTATAACGTTACTGGTTTCACATTCACCACCCTGAATTGACTCTCTTCCGGGCGCTATCATGCC
ATACCGCGAAAGGTTTTGCGCCATTCGATGGTGTCCGGGATCTCGACGCTCTCCCTTATGCGACTCCTGC
ATTAGGAAGCAGCCCAGTAGTAGGTTGAGGCCGTTGAGCACCGCCGCCGCAAGGAATGGTGCATGCCGGC
ATGCCGCCCTTTCGTCTTCAAGAATTAATTCCCAATTCCCCAGGCATCAAATAAAACGAAAGGCTCAGTC
GAAAGACTGGGCCTTTCGTTTTATCTGTTGTTTGTCGGTGAACGCTCTCCTGAGTAGGACAAATCCGCCG
GGAGCGGATTTGAACGTTGCGAAGCAACGGCCCGGAGGGTGGCGGGCAGGACGCCCGCCATAAACTGCCA
GGAATTAATTCCCCAGGCATCAAATAAAACGAAAGGCTCAGTCGAAAGACTGGGCCTTTCGTTTTATCTG
TTGTTTGTCGGTGAACGCTCTCCTGAGTAGGACAAATCCGCCGGGAGCGGATTTGAACGTTGCGAAGCAA
CGGCCCGGAGGGTGGCGGGCAGGACGCCCGCCATAAACTGCCAGGAATTAATTCCCCAGGCATCAAATAA
AACGAAAGGCTCAGTCGAAAGACTGGGCCTTTCGTTTTATCTGTTGTTTGTCGGTGAACGCTCTCCTGAG
TAGGACAAATCCGCCGGGAGCGGATTTGAACGTTGCGAAGCAACGGCCCGGAGGGTGGCGGGCAGGACGC
CCGCCATAAACTGCCAGGAATTGGGGATCGGAATTAATTCCCGGTTTAAACCGGGGATCTCGATCCCGCG
AAATTAATACGACTCACTATAGGGGAATTGTGAGCGGATAACAATTCCCCTCTAGAAATAATTTTGTTTA
ACTTTAAGAAGGAGATATACTTATGAAAATCGAAGAAGGTAAACTGGTAATCGGTTCCCTGGAGGGTTGC
TTTGCCAAGGGTACCAATGTTTTAATGGCGGATGGGTCTATTGAATGTATTGAAAACATTGAGGTTGGTA
ATAAGGTCATGGGTAAAGATGGCAGACCTCGTGAGGTAATTAAATTGCCCAGAGGAAGAGAAACTATGTA
CAGCGTCGTGCAGAAAAGTCAGCACAGAGCCCACAAAAGTGACTCAAGTCGTGAAGTGCCAGAATTACTC
AAGTTTACGTGTAATGCGACCCATGAGTTGGTTGTTAGAACACCTCGTAGTGTCCGCCGTTTGTCTCGTA
CCATTAAGGGTGTCGAATATTTTGAAGTTATTACTTTTGAGATGGGCCAAAAGAAAGCCCCCGACGGTAG
AATTGTTGAGCTTGTCAAGGAAGTTTCAAAGAGCTACCCAATATCTGAGGGGCCTGAGAGAGCCAACGAA
TTAGTAGAATCCTATAGAAAGGCTTCAAATAAAGCTTATTTTGAGTGGACTATTGAGGCCAGAGATCTTT
CTCTGTTGGGTTCCCATGTTCGTAAAGCTACCTACCAGACTTACGCTCCAATTCTTTATGAGAATGACCA
CTTTTTCGACTACATGCAAAAAAGTAAGTTTCATCTCACCATTGAAGGTCCAAAAGTACTTGCTTATTTA
CTTGGTTTATGGATTGGTGATGGATTGTCTGACAGGGCAACTTTTTCGGTTGATTCCAGAGATACTTCTT
TGATGGAACGTGTTACTGAATATGCTGAAAAGTTGAATTTGTGCGCCGAGTATAAGGACAGAAAAGAACC
ACAAGTTGCCAAAACTGTTAATTTGTACTCTAAAGTTGTCAGAGGTGCTAGCACAAATCCTGGTGTATCC
GCTTGGCAGGTCAACACAGCTTATACTGCGGGACAATTGGTCACATATAACGGCAAGACGTATAAATGTT
TGCAGCCCCACACCTCCTTGGCAGGATGGGAACCATCCAACGTTCCTGCCTTGTGGCAGCTTCAAGGTGG
CCACGGTGGTATTCGCAATAATCTTAATACTGAGAATCCATTATGGGACGCTATTGTTGGCTTAGGATTC
TTGAAGGACGGTGTCAAAAATATTCCTTCTTTCTTGTCTACGGACAATATCGGTACTCGTGAAACATTTC
TTGCTGGTCTAATTGATTCTGATGGCTATGTTACTGATGAGCATGGTATTAAAGCAACAATAAAGACAAT
TCATACTTCTGTCAGAGATGGTTTGGTTTCCCTTGCTCGTTCTTTAGGCTTAGTAGTCTCGGTTAACGCA
GAACCTGCTAAGGTTGACATGAATGTCACCAAACATAAAATTAGTTATGCTATTTATATGTCTGGTGGAG
ATGTTTTGCTTAACGTTCTTTCGAAGTGTGCCGGCTCTAAAAAATTCAGGCCTGCTCCCGCCGCTGCTTT
TGCACGTGAGTGCCGCGGATTTTATTTCGAGTTACAAGAATTGAAGGAAGACGATTATTATGGGATTACT
TTATCTGATGATTCTGATCATCAGTTTTTGCTTGGATCTCAGGTTGTTGTACAGAACATGGATCCGAACT
GCAGCTGTGCGGCGGGTGATTCTTGCACGTGTGCGGGCAGCTGCGCGTGCAAAGAATGCAAATGCACCAG
CTGCAAAAAAAGCTGCTGCAGCTGCTGTCCGGTGGGCTGTGCGAAATGCGCGCAAGGCTGCATTTGCAAA
GGCGCGAGCGATAAATGCAGCTGCTGCGCGTAACTGCAGACCACCATCGTCGACGGATCCGAATTCCCTG
CAGGTAATTAAATAACTAGTTGATCCGGCTGCTAACAAAGCCCGAAAGGAAGCTGAGTTGGCTGCTGCCA
CCGCTGAGCAATAACTAGCATAACCCCTTGGGGCCTCTAAACGGGTCTTGAGGGGTTTTTTGCTGAAAGG
AGGAACTATATCCGGATAACTACGTCAGGTG
